>Addgene plasmid #194148 | Pramr-GFP | addgene full sequence | sequence record 382527 | Addgene NGS Result
ATTTATCTCTTCAAATGTAGCACCTGAAGTCAGCCCCATACGATATAAGTTGTAATTCTCATGTTAGTCA
TGCCCCGCGCCCACCGGAAGGAGCTGACTGGGTTGAAGGCTCTCAAGGGCATCGGTCGAGATCCCGGTGC
CTAATGAGTGAGCTAACTTACATTAATTGCGTTGCGCTCACTGCCCGCTTTCCAGTCGGGAAACCTGTCG
TGCCAGCTGCATTAATGAATCGGCCAACGCGCGGGGAGAGGCGGTTTGCGTATTGGGCGCCAGGGTGGTT
TTTCTTTTCACCAGTGAGACGGGCAACAGCTGATTGCCCTTCACCGCCTGGCCCTGAGAGAGTTGCAGCA
AGCGGTCCACGCTGGTTTGCCCCAGCAGGCGAAAATCCTGTTTGATGGTGGTTAACGGCGGGATATAACA
TGAGCTGTCTTCGGTATCGTCGTATCCCACTACCGAGATGTCCGCACCAACGCGCAGCCCGGACTCGGTA
ATGGCGCGCATTGCGCCCAGCGCCATCTGATCGTTGGCAACCAGCATCGCAGTGGGAACGATGCCCTCAT
TCAGCATTTGCATGGTTTGTTGAAAACCGGACATGGCACTCCAGTCGCCTTCCCGTTCCGCTATCGGCTG
AATTTGATTGCGAGTGAGATATTTATGCCAGCCAGCCAGACGCAGACGCGCCGAGACAGAACTTAATGGG
CCCGCTAACAGCGCGATTTGCTGGTGACCCAATGCGACCAGATGCTCCACGCCCAGTCGCGTACCGTCTT
CATGGGAGAAAATAATACTGTTGATGGGTGTCTGGTCAGAGACATCAAGAAATAACGCCGGAACATTAGT
GCAGGCAGCTTCCACAGCAATGGCATCCTGGTCATCCAGCGGATAGTTAATGATCAGCCCACTGACGCGT
TGCGCGAGAAGATTGTGCACCGCCGCTTTACAGGCTTCGACGCCGCTTCGTTCTACCATCGACACCACCA
CGCTGGCACCCAGTTGATCGGCGCGAGATTTAATCGCCGCGACAATTTGCGACGGCGCGTGCAGGGCCAG
ACTGGAGGTGGCAACGCCAATCAGCAACGACTGTTTGCCCGCCAGTTGTTGTGCCACGCGGTTGGGAATG
TAATTCAGCTCCGCCATCGCCGCTTCCACTTTTTCCCGCGTTTTCGCAGAAACGTGGCTGGCCTGGTTCA
CCACGCGGGAAACGGTCTGATAAGAGACACCGGCATACTCTGCGACATCGTATAACGTTACTGGTTTCAC
ATTCACCACCCTGAATTGACTCTCTTCCGGGCGCTATCATGCCATACCGCGAAAGGTTTTGCGCCATTCG
ATGGTGTCCGGGATCTCGACGCTCTCCCTTATGCGACTCCTGCATTAGGAAATTATAAACGCAGGTCTTT
TCGCCGGTGTATTTCTTGCAAAAAAAACCCCGCCGAAGCGGGGTTTTTTTTTTTACAGGGCTATAAGGTA
GATCCGGGTCGACCTTTGAAAAGTACCTTGACAGCGTATCTTTGCTTTCTATAATGAGTGCTTACTCACT
CATAATCAAGTACTAGAGAAAGAGGAGAAATACTAGATGGGGATGACCATGATTACGCCAAGCTTTATGA
GTAAAGGAGAAGAACTTTTCACTGGAGTTGTCCCAATTCTTGTTGAATTAGATGGTGATGTTAATGGGCA
CAAATTTTCTGTCAGTGGAGAGGGTGAAGGTGATGCAACATACGGAAAACTTACCCTTAAATTTATTTGC
ACTACTGGAAAACTACCTGTTCCATGGCCAACACTTGTCACTACTTTCGCGTATGGTCTTCAATGCTTTG
CGAGATACCCAGATCATATGAAACAGCATGACTTTTTCAAGAGTGCCATGCCCGAAGGTTATGTACAGGA
AAGAACTATATTTTTCAAAGATGACGGGAACTACAAGACACGTGCTGAAGTCAAATTTGAAGGTGATACC
CTTGTTAATAGAATCGAGTTAAAAGGTATTGATTTTAAAGAAGATGGAAACATTCTTGGACACAAATTGG
AATACAACTATAACTCACACAATGTATACATCATGGCAGACAAACAAAAGAATGGAATCAAAGTTAACTT
CAAAATTAGACACAACATTGAAGATGGAAGCGTTCAACTAGCAGACCATTATCAACAAAATACTCCAATT
GGCGATGGCCCTGTCCTTTTACCAGACAACCATTACCTGTCCACACAATCTGCCCTTTCGAAAGATCCCA
ACGAAAAGAGAGACCACATGGTCCTTCTTGAGTTTGTAACAGCTGCTGGGATTACACATGGCATGGATGA
ACTATACAAATAATAAAGAGAGAATATAAAAAGCCAGATTATTAATCCGGCTTTTTTATTATTTCTGAAA
CCTCAGGCATTTGAGAAGCACACGGTCACACTGCTTCCGGTAGTCAATAAACCGGTAAACCAGCAATAGA
CATAAGCGGCTATTTAACGACCCTGCCCTGAACCGACGACCGGGTCGAATTTGCTTTCGAATTTCTGCCA
TTCATCCGCTTATTATCACTTATTCAGGCGTAGCAACCAGGCGTTTAAGGGCACCAATAACTGCCTTAAA
AAAATTACGCCCCGCCCTGCCACTCATCGCAGTACTGTTGTAATTCATTAAGCATTCTGCCGACATGGAA
GCCATCACAAACGGCATGATGAACCTGAATCGCCAGCGGCATCAGCACCTTGTCGCCTTGCGTATAATAT
TTGCCCATAGTGAAAACGGGGGCGAAGAAGTTGTCCATATTGGCCACGTTTAAATCAAAACTGGTGAAAC
TCACCCAGGGATTGGCTGAGACGAAAAACATATTCTCAATAAACCCTTTAGGGAAATAGGCCAGGTTTTC
ACCGTAACACGCCACATCTTGCGAATATATGTGTAGAAACTGCCGGAAATCGTCGTGGTATTCACTCCAG
AGCGATGAAAACGTTTCAGTTTGCTCATGGAAAACGGTGTAACAAGGGTGAACACTATCCCATATCACCA
GCTCACCGTCTTTCATTGCCATACGGAACTCCGGATGAGCATTCATCAGGCGGGCAAGAATGTGAATAAA
GGCCGGATAAAACTTGTGCTTATTTTTCTTTACGGTCTTTAAAAAGGCCGTAATATCCAGCTGAACGGTC
TGGTTATAGGTACATTGAGCAACTGACTGAAATGCCTCAAAATGTTCTTTACGATGCCATTGGGATATAT
CAACGGTGGTATATCCAGTGATTTTTTTCTCCATTTTAGCTTCCTTAGCTCCTGAAAATCTCGATAACTC
AAAAAATACGCCCGGTAGTGATCTTATTTCATTATGGTGAAAGTTGGAACCTCTTACGTGCCGATCAACG
TCTCATTTTCGCCAAAAGTTGGCCCAGGGCTTCCCGGTATCAACAGGGACACCAGGATTTATTTATTCTG
CGAAGTGATCTTCCGTCACAGGTATTTATTCGGCGCAAAGTGCGTCGGGTGATGCTGCCAACTTACTGAT
TTAGTGTATGATGGTGTTTTTGAGGTGCTCCAGTGGCTTCTGTTTCTATCAGCTGTCCCTCCTGTTCAGC
TACTGACGGGGTGGTGCGTAACGGCAAAAGCACCGCCGGACATCAGCGCTAGCGGAGTGTATACTGGCTT
ACTATGTTGGCACTGATGAGGGTGTCAGTGAAGTGCTTCATGTGGCAGGAGAAAAAAGGCTGCACCGGTG
CGTCAGCAGAATATGTGATACAGGATATATTCCGCTTCCTCGCTCACTGACTCGCTACGCTCGGTCGTTC
GACTGCGGCGAGCGGAAATGGCTTACGAACGGGGCGGAGATTTCCTGGAAGATGCCAGGAAGATACTTAA
CAGGGAAGTGAGAGGGCCGCGGCAAAGCCGTTTTTCCATAGGCTCCGCCCCCCTGACAAGCATCACGAAA
TCTGACGCTCAAATCAGTGGTGGCGAAACCCGACAGGACTATAAAGATACCAGGCGTTTCCCCCTGGCGG
CTCCCTCGTGCGCTCTCCTGTTCCTGCCTTTCGGTTTACCGGTGTCATTCCGCTGTTATGGCCGCGTTTG
TCTCATTCCACGCCTGACACTCAGTTCCGGGTAGGCAGTTCGCTCCAAGCTGGACTGTATGCACGAACCC
CCCGTTCAGTCCGACCGCTGCGCCTTATCCGGTAACTATCGTCTTGAGTCCAACCCGGAAAGACATGCAA
AAGCACCACTGGCAGCAGCCACTGGTAATTGATTTAGAGGAGTTAGTCTTGAAGTCATGCGCCGGTTAAG
GCTAAACTGAAAGGACAAGTTTTGGTGACTGCGCTCCTCCAAGCCAGTTACCTCGGTTCAAAGAGTTGGT
AGCTCAGAGAACCTTCGAAAAACCGCCCTGCAAGGCGGTTTTTTCGTTTTCAGAGCAAGAGATTACGCGC
AGACCAAAACGATCTCAAGAAGATCATCTTATTAATCAGATAAAATATTTCTAGATTTCAGTGCA
Features (pLannotate 1.2.2; 11 found; start..end, strand, type, name):
     65..129     -  CDS            TcR (fragment): tetracycline efflux protein; tet; confers resistance to tetracycline
    144..165     -  protein_bind   CAP binding site: CAP binding activates transcription in the presence of cAMP. E. coli catabolite activator protein
    178..1260    -  CDS            lacI: lac repressor; lacI; The lac repressor binds to the lac operator to inhibit transcription in E. coli. This inhibition can be relieved by adding lactose or isopropyl-β-D-thiogalactopyranoside (IPTG).
   1261..1338    -  promoter       lacI promoter: lacI
   1346..1381    -  CDS            TcR (fragment): tetracycline efflux protein; tet; confers resistance to tetracycline
   1607..2320    +  CDS            GFPmut2: GFPmut2 is a basic (constitutively fluorescent) green fluorescent protein published in 1996, derived from Aequorea victoria. It is reported to be a very rapidly-maturing weak dimer.
   2598..3254    -  CDS            cat: CAT_ECOLX - Experimental evidence at protein level: Swiss-Prot protein existence level 1. This enzyme is an effector of chloramphenicol resistance in bacteria. From Escherichia coli. This protein is used as a marker in many commonly used cloning vectors, such as pACYC184.
   3255..3357    -  promoter       cat promoter: promoter of the E. coli cat gene encoding chloramphenicol acetyltransferase
   3478..3621    +  mobile_element IS1 (fragment): prokaryotic transposable element IS1
   3740..3795    -  rep_origin     RSF ori (fragment): Plasmids containing the RSF 1030 origin of replication can be propagated in E. coli cells that contain additional plasmids with compatible origins.
   3883..4428    -  rep_origin     p15A ori: Plasmids containing the medium-copy-number p15A origin of replication can be propagated in E. coli cells that contain a second plasmid with the ColE1 origin.
