[The description below was written by a language model from this plasmid's Addgene catalogue record and pLannotate feature annotations shown in this document.]
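Description:
Pramr-GFP is a low-copy bacterial expression plasmid of about 4.5 kb that serves as a fluorescent reporter for the transcriptional repressor RamR. It replicates from a p15A origin, which is compatible with ColE1-type plasmids and therefore allows a second plasmid to be maintained in the same E. coli cell. Selection is by chloramphenicol, through a cat gene driven by its own promoter. The backbone resembles the pACYC184 family. Short tetracycline-resistance gene fragments, an IS1 fragment and a small RSF-type origin fragment are annotated, and these look like non-functional remnants of the parent vector rather than working parts.

The payload is a green fluorescent protein coding sequence, listed as synthetic in the catalogue and identified in the annotation as GFPmut2, a rapidly maturing Aequorea victoria derivative. The catalogue states that it is expressed from Pramr, a RamR-regulated promoter. This promoter is not annotated in the feature table but presumably lies in the unannotated region just upstream of the GFP gene. No RamR coding sequence is annotated, so the regulator is evidently meant to be supplied separately, for example from a compatible plasmid. Fluorescence would then report RamR occupancy of the promoter and its release by a ligand. The table also shows a lacI gene with its promoter and a CAP binding site on the opposite strand; the record does not explain their role, and they may be carried over from an earlier construct. The associated publication concerns engineered biosensors used to evolve improved alkaloid biosynthesis, which fits use of this plasmid as the readout half of a two-plasmid RamR sensor system.
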