Addgene plasmid #194148: Pramr-GFP
Purpose: Contains a RamR-regulated promoter expressing GFP
Depositing lab: Andrew Ellington. Depositing organization: University of Texas at Austin. Publication: Using fungible biosensors to evolve improved alkaloid biosyntheses. d'Oelsnitz S, Kim W, Burkholder NT, Javanmardi K, Thyer R, Zhang Y, Alper HS, Ellington AD. Nat Chem Biol. 2022 Jul 7. pii: 10.1038/s41589-022-01072-w. doi: 10.1038/s41589-022-01072-w. PubMed 35799063.
Backbone
  Vector backbone: p15A
  Total vector size (bp): 4473
  Vector type: Bacterial Expression
Growth in bacteria
  Bacterial resistance: Chloramphenicol, 25 μg/mL
  Growth temperature: 37°C
  Growth strain: DH5alpha
  Copy number: Low Copy
Gene/Insert
  Gene/Insert name: GFP
  Species: Synthetic
  Insert size (bp): 743
  GenBank ID: ABF13213.1 ABF13213.1
  Promoter: Pramr
  Cloning method: Gibson Cloning
  Sequencing primers: 5′ acagggctataaggtagatccgggt; 3′ gtgcccattaacatcaccatctaattc
Terms and licenses: Academic/Nonprofit Terms; Industry Terms: Not Available to Industry
How to cite: Pramr-GFP was a gift from Andrew Ellington (Addgene plasmid # 194148 ; http://n2t.net/addgene:194148 ; RRID:Addgene_194148)
